Addgene plasmid #220070: NeonGreen-C1-ORP3
Purpose: overexpresses ORP3 with a neonGreen Fluorophore
Depositing lab: Gerry Hammond. Depositing organization: University of Pittsburgh (University, School of Medicine, and Cancer Institute). Publication: Orthogonal Targeting of SAC1 to Mitochondria Implicates ORP2 as a Major Player in PM PI4P Turnover. Doyle CP, Rectenwald A, Timple L, Hammond GRV. Contact (Thousand Oaks). 2024 Feb 7;7:25152564241229272. doi: 10.1177/25152564241229272. eCollection 2024 Jan-Dec. PubMed 38327560.
Backbone
  Vector backbone: pNeonGreen-C1
  Vector type: Mammalian Expression
Growth in bacteria
  Bacterial resistance: Kanamycin, 50 μg/mL
  Growth temperature: 37°C
  Growth strain: DH5alpha
  Copy number: High Copy
Gene/Insert
  Gene/Insert name: OSBPL3 (alt name: ORP3)
  Species: H. sapiens (human)
  Entrez Gene: OSBPL3 (a.k.a. ORP-3, ORP3, OSBP3)
  Cloning method: Gibson Cloning
Terms and licenses: Academic/Nonprofit Terms; Industry Terms: Not Available to Industry
How to cite: NeonGreen-C1-ORP3 was a gift from Gerry Hammond (Addgene plasmid # 220070 ; http://n2t.net/addgene:220070 ; RRID:Addgene_220070)
