[The description below was written by a language model from this plasmid's Addgene catalogue record and pLannotate feature annotations shown in this document.]
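Description:
NeonGreen-C1-ORP3 is a 7,286-nt mammalian expression plasmid built on the pNeonGreen-C1 backbone, a C1-style fusion vector in which the fluorescent protein sits upstream of the cloning site. It therefore labels the amino terminus of the inserted protein. The insert, introduced by Gibson cloning, is human OSBPL3 (ORP3, oxysterol-binding protein-related protein 3), a phosphoinositide-binding protein that associates with both the plasma membrane and the endoplasmic reticulum and can engage the ER protein VAPA to link the two compartments. Transcription is driven by the human cytomegalovirus immediate early enhancer and promoter. The mNeonGreen coding sequence is followed after a short linker by the OSBPL3 open reading frame, then a remnant of the multiple cloning site and the SV40 polyadenylation signal.

In bacteria the plasmid replicates from a high-copy ColE1/pUC-type origin and is selected with kanamycin. The Tn5 NeoR/KanR gene lies behind tandem bacterial (bla) and SV40 early promoters and ends with the HSV TK polyadenylation signal, so the same cassette can also confer G418 resistance in mammalian cells. An f1 origin is also present. The short large T antigen, ble and bGH poly(A) fragments in the annotation appear to be backbone remnants or partial matches rather than functional elements.

The construct is intended for overexpressing green-fluorescent ORP3 in mammalian cells so that it can be followed by fluorescence microscopy. It was deposited with a study of plasma membrane PI4P turnover and the roles of ORP family lipid transfer proteins.
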