Features (pLannotate 1.2.2; 15 found; start..end, strand, type, name):
     61..364     +  enhancer       CMV enhancer: human cytomegalovirus immediate early enhancer
    365..568     +  promoter       CMV promoter: human cytomegalovirus (CMV) immediate early promoter
    613..1320    +  CDS            mNeonGreen: mNeonGreen is a basic (constitutively fluorescent) green/yellow fluorescent protein published in 2013, derived from Branchiostoma lanceolatum. It is reported to be a very rapidly-maturing monomer with moderate acid sensitivity.
   1336..3903    +  CDS            OSBPL3: OSBL3_HUMAN - Also known as KIAA0704, ORP3, OSBP3. Experimental evidence at protein level: Swiss-Prot protein existence level 1. Phosphoinositide-binding protein which associates with both cell and endoplasmic reticulum (ER) membranes (PubMed:16143324). Can bind to the ER membrane protein VAPA and recruit VAPA to plasma membrane sites, thus linking these intracellular compartments (PubMed:25447204). The ORP3-VAPA complex stimulates RRAS signaling which in turn attenuates integrin beta-1 (ITGB1) activation at the cell surface (PubMed:18270267, PubMed:25447204). With VAPA, may regulate ER morpho
   3907..3950    +  misc_feature   MCS (fragment): multiple cloning site
   3967..4051    +  CDS            large T antigen (fragment): large T antigen from SV40 (simian virus 40)
   4074..4195    +  polyA_signal   SV40 poly(A) signal: SV40 polyadenylation signal
   4229..4657    -  rep_origin     f1 ori (sequence partly withheld): f1 bacteriophage origin of replication; arrow indicates direction of (+) strand synthesis
   4684..4788    +  promoter       AmpR promoter: bla
   4790..5147    +  promoter       SV40 promoter: SV40 enhancer and early promoter
   5182..5976    +  CDS            NeoR/KanR: aminoglycoside phosphotransferase from Tn5; aph(3')-II (or nptII); confers resistance to neomycin, kanamycin, and G418 (Geneticin®)
   5997..6149    +  CDS            ble (fragment): BLE_KLEPN - Experimental evidence at protein level: Swiss-Prot protein existence level 1. Binding protein with a strong affinity to the bleomycin family of antibiotics. Binds to CL990; an antimitotic-antibiotic compound. From Klebsiella pneumoniae.
   6208..6255    +  polyA_signal   HSV TK poly(A) signal: herpes simplex virus thymidine kinase polyadenylation signal (Cole and Stacy, 1985)
   6346..6362    -  polyA_signal   bGH poly(A) signal (fragment): bovine growth hormone polyadenylation signal
   6584..7172    +  rep_origin     ori: high-copy-number ColE1/pMB1/pBR322/pUC origin of replication
>Addgene plasmid #220070 | NeonGreen-C1-ORP3 | addgene full sequence | sequence record 434116 | Addgene NGS Result
TAGTTATTAATAGTAATCAATTACGGGGTCATTAGTTCATAGCCCATATATGGAGTTCCGCGTTACATAA
CTTACGGTAAATGGCCCGCCTGGCTGACCGCCCAACGACCCCCGCCCATTGACGTCAATAATGACGTATG
TTCCCATAGTAACGCCAATAGGGACTTTCCATTGACGTCAATGGGTGGAGTATTTACGGTAAACTGCCCA
CTTGGCAGTACATCAAGTGTATCATATGCCAAGTACGCCCCCTATTGACGTCAATGACGGTAAATGGCCC
GCCTGGCATTATGCCCAGTACATGACCTTATGGGACTTTCCTACTTGGCAGTACATCTACGTATTAGTCA
TCGCTATTACCATGGTGATGCGGTTTTGGCAGTACATCAATGGGCGTGGATAGCGGTTTGACTCACGGGG
ATTTCCAAGTCTCCACCCCATTGACGTCAATGGGAGTTTGTTTTGGCACCAAAATCAACGGGACTTTCCA
AAATGTCGTAACAACTCCGCCCCATTGACGCAAATGGGCGGTAGGCGTGTACGGTGGGAGGTCTATATAA
GCAGAGCTGGTTTAGTGAACCGTCAGATCCGCTAGCGCTACCGGTCGCCACCATGGTGAGCAAGGGCGAG
GAGGATAACATGGCCTCTCTCCCAGCGACACATGAGTTACACATCTTTGGCTCCATCAACGGTGTGGACT
TTGACATGGTGGGTCAGGGCACCGGCAATCCAAATGATGGTTATGAGGAGTTAAACCTGAAGTCCACCAA
GGGTGACCTCCAGTTCTCCCCCTGGATTCTGGTCCCTCATATCGGGTATGGCTTCCATCAGTACCTGCCC
TACCCTGACGGGATGTCGCCTTTCCAGGCCGCCATGGTAGATGGCTCCGGATACCAAGTCCATCGCACAA
TGCAGTTTGAAGATGGTGCCTCCCTTACTGTTAACTACCGCTACACCTACGAGGGAAGCCACATCAAAGG
AGAGGCCCAGGTGAAGGGGACTGGTTTCCCTGCTGACGGTCCTGTGATGACCAACTCGCTGACCGCTGCG
GACTGGTGCAGGTCGAAGAAGACTTACCCCAACGACAAAACCATCATCAGTACCTTTAAGTGGAGTTACA
CCACTGGAAATGGCAAGCGCTACCGGAGCACTGCGCGGACCACCTACACCTTTGCCAAGCCAATGGCGGC
TAACTATCTGAAGAACCAGCCGATGTACGTGTTCCGTAAGACGGAGCTCAAGCACTCCAAGACCGAGCTC
AACTTCAAGGAGTGGCAAAAGGCCTTTACCGATGTGATGGGCATGGACGAGCTGTACAAGTCCGGACTCA
GATCTATGATGAGTGATGAGAAGAACCTTGGTGTGTCCCAAAAATTGGTATCACCTTCAAGGAGCACAAG
TAGCTGCTCTTCCAAGCAAGGAAGTCGACAGGACAGCTGGGAAGTGGTGGAAGGACTGAGGGGGGAGATG
AATTACACCCAGGAGCCACCAGTTCAGAAAGGATTTTTGCTGAAAAAGAGGAAGTGGCCCTTAAAAGGCT
GGCATAAGAGATTCTTCTATCTGGACAAAGGAATCTTGAAATATGCCAAGAGCCAAACCGATATAGAGAG
AGAGAAGCTGCATGGCTGCATTGATGTCGGGCTCTCAGTGATGTCTGTAAAGAAGTCATCAAAATGCATA
GACCTTGACACCGAGGAGCACATCTACCATCTGAAGGTCAAGTCAGAAGAAGTCTTTGATGAGTGGGTAT
CGAAACTTCGCCACCACAGAATGTATCGTCAGAATGAAATTGCCATGTTTCCACATGAAGTTAACCACTT
TTTCTCAGGGTCCACCATCACAGACTCTTCATCTGGGGTGTTTGACTCCATTTCAAGTAGGAAGCGTAGC
AGTATATCAAAGCAGAATTTATTTCAAACTGGAAGCAATGTATCATTTTCTTGTGGTGGTGAGACACGAG
TTCCATTATGGTTACAGTCTTCAGAGGACATGGAAAAATGCTCCAAAGACCTGGCGCACTGTCATGCCTA
CCTGGTAGAAATGAGCCAGCTCCTGCAAAGCATGGACGTCCTGCATCGGACATACTCGGCACCAGCTATC
AACGCCATCCAGGTCCCGAAACCTTTTTCTGGCCCAGTAAGACTACACTCCTCCAATCCTAATTTGTCAA
CACTAGATTTTGGAGAAGAGAAAAATTATTCTGATGGCTCTGAAACCTCATCAGAGTTTTCTAAAATGCA
AGAAGATCTGTGTCATATTGCCCATAAAGTTTACTTCACTTTAAGGTCAGCTTTTAATATCATGTCAGCG
GAGAGAGAGAAACTGAAGCAGCTGATGGAGCAGGATGCCTCCTCCTCCCCGTCTGCTCAGGTCATTGGTC
TGAAGAACGCCCTGTCATCCGCCCTAGCACAAAACACAGATCTTAAAGAACGCTTACGCAGAATCCATGC
CGAGTCTCTGCTCCTCGACTCCCCCGCTGTCGCCAAGTCGGGTGACAATCTGGCAGAGGAAAACTCCAGA
GATGAAAACCGAGCTCTAGTTCATCAGCTTTCTAATGAAAGTAGACTCTCCATCACTGACTCCCTTTCTG
AGTTTTTTGATGCTCAGGAAGTTCTGTTATCTCCAAGCTCTTCAGAAAACGAGATTTCTGATGATGACTC
ATATGTCAGTGACATAAGTGATAATCTTTCCTTAGATAATCTCAGTAATGATTTAGATAATGAGAGACAG
ACCTTGGGGCCTGTCCTTGATAGTGGTCGGGAAGCGAAGTCCCGGAGAAGAACGTGCCTGCCGGCGCCCT
GCCCGAGCAGCAGTAACATCAGCCTGTGGAACATCCTGAGGAACAACATCGGGAAGGACCTGTCCAAGGT
GGCCATGCCGGTGGAGCTGAACGAGCCCCTGAACACGCTGCAGAGGCTCTGCGAGGAGCTGGAGTACAGC
GAGCTCCTGGACAAGGCCGCGCAGATTCCCAGCCCCCTGGAAAGGATGGTATATGTGGCAGCCTTTGCCA
TATCAGCGTATGCATCTAGCTACTACCGAGCTGGAAGCAAGCCATTTAATCCGGTTCTTGGAGAAACATA
TGAATGTATTCGGGAGGACAAGGGCTTCCAGTTTTTTTCAGAACAGGTCAGCCACCATCCGCCTATCTCT
GCGTGTCATGCTGAGTCTAGAAATTTTGTTTTCTGGCAAGATGTGAGATGGAAAAACAAATTCTGGGGCA
AATCCATGGAAATTGTTCCAATTGGCACAACCCATGTGACTCTGCCAGTTTTTGGGGATCATTTTGAGTG
GAACAAAGTGACCTCTTGCATCCATAACATCTTAAGCGGGCAGAGGTGGATTGAGCACTATGGAGAGATT
GTCATCAAGAACCTGCATGATGATTCCTGCTACTGCAAAGTGAATTTTATAAAGGCAAAATACTGGAGCA
CTAATGCCCATGAGATTGAAGGCACAGTGTTTGACAGGAGTGGAAAAGCGGTTCATCGGCTGTTTGGGAA
ATGGCATGAAAGCATCTACTGTGGCGGCGGCTCCTCTTCTGCCTGTGTATGGAGAGCAAATCCTATGCCG
AAAGGCTACGAGCAATACTATAGCTTCACACAGTTTGCGCTGGAATTAAATGAAATGGATCCATCATCAA
AGTCTTTATTGCCACCTACTGACACTCGATTTAGGCCAGACCAGAGGTTTCTAGAGGAAGGGAACTTAGA
AGAAGCTGAAATACAAAAGCAGAGGATTGAACAACTGCAGAGAGAAAGGCGGCGGGTCTTAGAAGAAAAT
CATGTGGAGCACCAGCCTCGGTTTTTCAGGAAATCCGACGATGACTCTTGGGTGAGCAACGGCACCTATT
TGGAACTTAGAAAAGATCTTGGTTTTTCCAAACTGGACCATCCTGTCTTATGGTGAAAGCTTCGAATTCT
GCAGTCGACGGTACCGCGGGCCCGGGATCCACCGGATCTAGATAACTGATCATAATCAGCCATACCACAT
TTGTAGAGGTTTTACTTGCTTTAAAAAACCTCCCACACCTCCCCCTGAACCTGAAACATAAAATGAATGC
AATTGTTGTTGTTAACTTGTTTATTGCAGCTTATAATGGTTACAAATAAAGCAATAGCATCACAAATTTC
ACAAATAAAGCATTTTTTTCACTGCATTCTAGTTGTGGTTTGTCCAAACTCATCAATGTATCTTAACGCG
TAAATTGTAAGCGTTAATATTTTGTTAAAATTCGCGTTAAATTTTTGTTAAATCAGCTCATTTTTTAACC
AATAGGCCGAAATCGGCAAAATCCCTTATAAATCAAAAGAATAGACCGAGATAGGGT
[37 nt withheld, positions 4328-4364]
AAAGAACGTGGACTCCAACGTCAAAGG
[49 nt withheld, positions 4392-4440]
T
[91 nt withheld, positions 4442-4532]
G
[124 nt withheld, positions 4534-4657]
CAGGTGGCACTTTTCGGGGAAATGTGCGCGGAACCCCTATTTGTTTATTTTTCTAAATACATTCAAATAT
GTATCCGCTCATGAGACAATAACCCTGATAAATGCTTCAATAATATTGAAAAAGGAAGAGTCCTGAGGCG
GAAAGAACCAGCTGTGGAATGTGTGTCAGTTAGGGTGTGGAAAGTCCCCAGGCTCCCCAGCAGGCAGAAG
TATGCAAAGCATGCATCTCAATTAGTCAGCAACCAGGTGTGGAAAGTCCCCAGGCTCCCCAGCAGGCAGA
AGTATGCAAAGCATGCATCTCAATTAGTCAGCAACCATAGTCCCGCCCCTAACTCCGCCCATCCCGCCCC
TAACTCCGCCCAGTTCCGCCCATTCTCCGCCCCATGGCTGACTAATTTTTTTTATTTATGCAGAGGCCGA
GGCCGCCTCGGCCTCTGAGCTATTCCAGAAGTAGTGAGGAGGCTTTTTTGGAGGCCTAGGCTTTTGCAAA
GATCGATCAAGAGACAGGATGAGGATCGTTTCGCATGATTGAACAAGATGGATTGCACGCAGGTTCTCCG
GCCGCTTGGGTGGAGAGGCTATTCGGCTATGACTGGGCACAACAGACAATCGGCTGCTCTGATGCCGCCG
TGTTCCGGCTGTCAGCGCAGGGGCGCCCGGTTCTTTTTGTCAAGACCGACCTGTCCGGTGCCCTGAATGA
ACTGCAAGACGAGGCAGCGCGGCTATCGTGGCTGGCCACGACGGGCGTTCCTTGCGCAGCTGTGCTCGAC
GTTGTCACTGAAGCGGGAAGGGACTGGCTGCTATTGGGCGAAGTGCCGGGGCAGGATCTCCTGTCATCTC
ACCTTGCTCCTGCCGAGAAAGTATCCATCATGGCTGATGCAATGCGGCGGCTGCATACGCTTGATCCGGC
TACCTGCCCATTCGACCACCAAGCGAAACATCGCATCGAGCGAGCACGTACTCGGATGGAAGCCGGTCTT
GTCGATCAGGATGATCTGGACGAAGAGCATCAGGGGCTCGCGCCAGCCGAACTGTTCGCCAGGCTCAAGG
CGAGCATGCCCGACGGCGAGGATCTCGTCGTGACCCATGGCGATGCCTGCTTGCCGAATATCATGGTGGA
AAATGGCCGCTTTTCTGGATTCATCGACTGTGGCCGGCTGGGTGTGGCGGACCGCTATCAGGACATAGCG
TTGGCTACCCGTGATATTGCTGAAGAGCTTGGCGGCGAATGGGCTGACCGCTTCCTCGTGCTTTACGGTA
TCGCCGCTCCCGATTCGCAGCGCATCGCCTTCTATCGCCTTCTTGACGAGTTCTTCTGAGCGGGACTCTG
GGGTTCGAAATGACCGACCAAGCGACGCCCAACCTGCCATCACGAGATTTCGATTCCACCGCCGCCTTCT
ATGAAAGGTTGGGCTTCGGAATCGTTTTCCGGGACGCCGGCTGGATGATCCTCCAGCGCGGGGATCTCAT
GCTGGAGTTCTTCGCCCACCCTAGGGGGAGGCTAACTGAAACACGGAAGGAGACAATACCGGAAGGAACC
CGCGCTATGACGGCAATAAAAAGACAGAATAAAACGCACGGTGTTGGGTCGTTTGTTCATAAACGCGGGG
TTCGGTCCCAGGGCTGGCACTCTGTCGATACCCCACCGAGACCCCATTGGGGCCAATACGCCCGCGTTTC
TTCCTTTTCCCCACCCCACCCCCCAAGTTCGGGTGAAGGCCCAGGGCTCGCAGCCAACGTCGGGGCGGCA
GGCCCTGCCATAGCCTCAGGTTACTCATATATACTTTAGATTGATTTAAAACTTCATTTTTAATTTAAAA
GGATCTAGGTGAAGATCCTTTTTGATAATCTCATGACCAAAATCCCTTAACGTGAGTTTTCGTTCCACTG
AGCGTCAGACCCCGTAGAAAAGATCAAAGGATCTTCTTGAGATCCTTTTTTTCTGCGCGTAATCTGCTGC
TTGCAAACAAAAAAACCACCGCTACCAGCGGTGGTTTGTTTGCCGGATCAAGAGCTACCAACTCTTTTTC
CGAAGGTAACTGGCTTCAGCAGAGCGCAGATACCAAATACTGTTCTTCTAGTGTAGCCGTAGTTAGGCCA
CCACTTCAAGAACTCTGTAGCACCGCCTACATACCTCGCTCTGCTAATCCTGTTACCAGTGGCTGCTGCC
AGTGGCGATAAGTCGTGTCTTACCGGGTTGGACTCAAGACGATAGTTACCGGATAAGGCGCAGCGGTCGG
GCTGAACGGGGGGTTCGTGCACACAGCCCAGCTTGGAGCGAACGACCTACACCGAACTGAGATACCTACA
GCGTGAGCTATGAGAAAGCGCCACGCTTCCCGAAGGGAGAAAGGCGGACAGGTATCCGGTAAGCGGCAGG
GTCGGAACAGGAGAGCGCACGAGGGAGCTTCCAGGGGGAAACGCCTGGTATCTTTATAGTCCTGTCGGGT
TTCGCCACCTCTGACTTGAGCGTCGATTTTTGTGATGCTCGTCAGGGGGGCGGAGCCTATGGAAAAACGC
CAGCAACGCGGCCTTTTTACGGTTCCTGGCCTTTTGCTGGCCTTTTGCTCACATGTTCTTTCCTGCGTTA
TCCCCTGATTCTGTGGATAACCGTATTACCGCCATGCAT
